LOCUS       Exported 7609 bp ds-DNA circular SYN 12-MAY-2021
DEFINITION  Expresses SEC62 in mammalian cells.
ACCESSION   .
VERSION     .
KEYWORDS    pMRX-INU-SEC62-FLAG
SOURCE      synthetic DNA construct
  ORGANISM  synthetic DNA construct
REFERENCE   1 (bases 1 to 7609)
  AUTHORS   Chino H, Hatta T, Natsume T, Mizushima N
  TITLE     Intrinsically Disordered Protein TEX264 Mediates ER-phagy.
  JOURNAL   Mol Cell. 2019 Apr 11. pii: S1097-2765(19)30257-6. doi:
            10.1016/j.molcel.2019.03.033.
  PUBMED    31006538
REFERENCE   2 (bases 1 to 7609)
  AUTHORS   .
  TITLE     Direct Submission
  JOURNAL   Exported May 12, 2021 from SnapGene Server 1.1.58
            http://www.snapgene.com
FEATURES             Location/Qualifiers
     source          1..7609
                     /organism="synthetic DNA construct"
                     /mol_type="other DNA"
     enhancer        1..380
                     /label=CMV enhancer
                     /note="human cytomegalovirus immediate early enhancer"
     misc_feature    739..1096
                     /label=MMLV Psi
                     /note="packaging signal of Moloney murine leukemia virus
                     (MMLV)"
     CDS             1161..1577
                     /label=gag (truncated)
                     /note="truncated Moloney murine leukemia virus (MMLV) gag
                     gene lacking the start codon"
     primer_bind     1507..1529
                     /label=pLXSN 5'
                     /note="Murine stem cell virus, forward primer. Also called
                     MSCV"
     primer_bind     1545..1561
                     /label=pBABE 5'
                     /note="Psi packaging signal, forward primer for pBABE
                     vectors"
     misc_feature    1587..1961
                     /label=pol region
                     /note="Moloney murine leukemia virus (MMLV) pol region
                     containing the splice acceptor site"
     primer_bind     1899..1915
                     /label=pBMN 5'
                     /note="MMLV sequence, for inserts in pBMN retroviral
                     vector"
     CDS             3226..3291
                     /codon_start=1
                     /product="three tandem FLAG(R) epitope tags, followed by an
                     enterokinase cleavage site"
                     /label=3xFLAG
                     /translation="DYKDHDGDYKDHDIDYKDDDDK"
     misc_feature    3341..3893
                     /label=IRES
                     /note="internal ribosome entry site (IRES) of the
                     encephalomyocarditis virus (EMCV)"
     primer_bind     complement(3485..3502)
                     /label=IRES reverse
                     /note="IRES internal ribosome entry site, reverse primer.
                     Also called pCDH-rev"
     primer_bind     3712..3731
                     /label=IRES-F
                     /note="IRES internal ribosome entry site, forward primer"
     CDS             3911..4705
                     /codon_start=1
                     /gene="aph(3')-II (or nptII)"
                     /product="aminoglycoside phosphotransferase from Tn5"
                     /label=NeoR/KanR
                     /note="confers resistance to neomycin, kanamycin, and G418
                     (Geneticin(R))"
                     /translation="MIEQDGLHAGSPAAWVERLFGYDWAQQTIGCSDAAVFRLSAQGRP
                     VLFVKTDLSGALNELQDEAARLSWLATTGVPCAAVLDVVTEAGRDWLLLGEVPGQDLLS
                     SHLAPAEKVSIMADAMRRLHTLDPATCPFDHQAKHRIERARTRMEAGLVDQDDLDEEHQ
                     GLAPAELFARLKARMPDGEDLVVTHGDACLPNIMVENGRFSGFIDCGRLGVADRYQDIA
                     LATRDIAEELGGEWADRFLVLYGIAAPDSQRIAFYRLLDEFF"
     primer_bind     complement(3965..3984)
                     /label=Neo-R
                     /note="Neomycin resistance gene, reverse primer"
     primer_bind     4575..4594
                     /label=Neo-F
                     /note="Neomycin resistance gene, forward primer"
     LTR             4935..5404
                     /note="long terminal repeat from Moloney murine leukemia
                     virus"
     primer_bind     complement(5534..5551)
                     /label=L4440
                     /note="L4440 vector, forward primer"
     rep_origin      complement(5705..6293)
                     /direction=LEFT
                     /label=ori
                     /note="high-copy-number ColE1/pMB1/pBR322/pUC origin of
                     replication"
     primer_bind     complement(5785..5804)
                     /label=pBR322ori-F
                     /note="pBR322 origin, forward primer"
     CDS             complement(6457..7317)
                     /codon_start=1
                     /gene="bla"
                     /product="beta-lactamase"
                     /label=AmpR
                     /note="confers resistance to ampicillin, carbenicillin, and
                     related antibiotics"
                     /translation="MSIQHFRVALIPFFAAFCLPVFAHPETLVKVKDAEDQLGARVGYI
                     ELDLNSGKILESFRPEERFPMMSTFKVLLCGAVLSRVDAGQEQLGRRIHYSQNDLVEYS
                     PVTEKHLTDGMTVRELCSAAITMSDNTAANLLLTTIGGPKELTAFLHNMGDHVTRLDRW
                     EPELNEAIPNDERDTTMPVAMATTLRKLLTGELLTLASRQQLIDWMEADKVAGPLLRSA
                     LPAGWFIADKSGAGERGSRGIIAALGPDGKPSRIVVIYTTGSQATMDERNRQIAEIGAS
                     LIKHW"
     primer_bind     7080..7099
                     /label=Amp-R
                     /note="Ampicillin resistance gene, reverse primer"
     promoter        complement(7318..7422)
                     /gene="bla"
                     /label=AmpR promoter
     primer_bind     7490..7508
                     /label=pBRforEco
                     /note="pBR322 vectors, upsteam of EcoRI site, forward
                     primer"
ORIGIN
        1 gacattgatt attgactagt tattaatagt aatcaattac ggggtcatta gttcatagcc
       61 catatatgga gttccgcgtt acataactta cggtaaatgg cccgcctggc tgaccgccca
      121 acgacccccg cccattgacg tcaataatga cgtatgttcc catagtaacg ccaataggga
      181 ctttccattg acgtcaatgg gtggagtatt tacggtaaac tgcccacttg gcagtacatc
      241 aagtgtatca tatgccaagt acgcccccta ttgacgtcaa tgacggtaaa tggcccgcct
      301 ggcattatgc ccagtacatg accttatggg actttcctac ttggcagtac atctacgtat
      361 tagtcatcgc tattaccatg ctagagaacc atcagatgtt tccagggtgc cccaaggacc
      421 tgaaatgacc ctgtgcctta tttgaactaa ccaatcagtt cgcttctcgc ttctgttcgc
      481 gcgcttctgc tccccgagct caataaaaga gcccacaacc cctcactcgg cgcgccagtc
      541 ctccgattga ctgagtcgcc cgggtacccg tgtatccaat aaaccctctt gcagttgcat
      601 ccgacttgtg gtctcgctgt tccttgggag ggtctcctct gagtgattga ctacccgtca
      661 gcgggggtct ttcatttggg ggctcgtccg ggatcgggag acccctgccc agggaccacc
      721 gacccaccac cgggaggtaa gctggccagc aacttatctg tgtctgtccg attgtctagt
      781 gtctatgact gattttatgc gcctgcgtcg gtactagtta gctaactagc tctgtatctg
      841 gcggacccgt ggtggaactg acgagttcgg aacacccggc cgcaaccctg ggagacgtcc
      901 cagggacttc gggggccgtt tttgtggccc gacctgagtc caaaaatccc gatcgttttg
      961 gactctttgg tgcacccccc ttagaggagg gatatgtggt tctggtagga gacgagaacc
     1021 taaaacagtt cccgcctccg tctgaatttt tgctttcggt ttgggaccga agccgcgccg
     1081 cgcgtcttgt ctgctgcagc atcgttctgt gttgtctctg tctgactgtg tttctgtatt
     1141 tgtctgaaaa tatgggcccg ggccagactg ttaccactcc cttaagtttg accttaggtc
     1201 actggaaaga tgtcgagcgg atcgctcaca accagtcggt agatgtcaag aagagacgtt
     1261 gggttacctt ctgctctgca gaatggccaa cctttaacgt cggatggccg cgagacggca
     1321 cctttaaccg agacctcatc acccaggtta agatcaaggt cttttcacct ggcccgcatg
     1381 gacacccaga ccaggtcccc tacatcgtga cctgggaagc cttggctttt gacccccctc
     1441 cctgggtcaa gccctttgta caccctaagc ctccgcctcc tcttcctcca tccgccccgt
     1501 ctctccccct tgaacctcct cgttcgaccc cgcctcgatc ctccctttat ccagccctca
     1561 ctccttctct aggcgccccc atatggccat atgagatctt atatggggca cccccgcccc
     1621 ttgtaaactt ccctgaccct gacatgacaa gagttactaa cagcccctct ctccaagctc
     1681 acttacaggc tctctactta gtccagcacg aagtctggag acctctggcg gcagcctacc
     1741 aagaacaact ggaccgaccg gtggtacctc acccttaccg agtcggcgac acagtgtggg
     1801 tccgccgaca ccagactaag aacctagaac ctcgctggaa aggaccttac acagtcctgc
     1861 tgaccacccc caccgccctc aaagtagacg gcatcgcagc ttggatacac gccgcccacg
     1921 tgaaggctgc cgaccccggg ggtggaccat cctctagact gccggatctg ccatcgatat
     1981 aaagcttaaa ggatccggga attcatggcg gaacgcagga gacacaagaa gcggatccag
     2041 gaagttggtg aaccatctaa agaagagaag gctgtggcca agtatcttcg attcaactgt
     2101 ccaacaaagt ccaccaatat gatgggtcac cgggttgatt attttattgc ttcaaaagca
     2161 gtggactgtc ttttggattc aaagtgggca aaggccaaga aaggagagga agctttattt
     2221 acaaccaggg agtctgtggt tgactactgc aacaggcttt taaagaagca gttttttcac
     2281 cgagccctaa aagtaatgaa aatgaaatat gataaagaca taaagaaaga aaaagataaa
     2341 ggaaaagctg aaagtggaaa agaagaagat aaaaagagca agaaagaaaa tataaaggat
     2401 gagaagacaa aaaaagaaaa agagaaaaaa aaagatggtg aaaaggaaga atccaaaaag
     2461 gaggaaactc caggaactcc taaaaagaag gaaactaaga aaaaattcaa acttgagcca
     2521 catgatgatc aggtttttct ggatggaaat gaggtgtatg tatggatcta tgacccagtt
     2581 cactttaaaa catttgtcat gggattaatt cttgtgattg cagtaatagc ggccaccctc
     2641 ttcccccttt ggccagcaga aatgagagta ggtgtttatt acctcagtgt gggtgcaggc
     2701 tgttttgtag ccagtattct tctccttgct gttgctcgat gcattctatt tctcatcatt
     2761 tggctcataa ctggaggaag gcaccacttt tggttcttgc caaatctgac tgctgatgtg
     2821 ggcttcattg actccttcag gcctctgtac acacatgaat acaaaggacc aaaagcagac
     2881 ttaaagaaag atgagaagtc tgaaaccaaa aagcaacaga agtccgacag tgaggaaaag
     2941 tcagacagtg agaaaaagga agatgaggag gggaaagtag gaccaggaaa tcatggaaca
     3001 gaaggctcgg ggggagaacg gcattcagac acggacagtg acaggaggga agatgatcga
     3061 tcccagcaca gtagtggaaa tggaaatgat tttgaaatga taacaaaaga ggaactggaa
     3121 cagcaaacag atggggattg tgaagaggat gaggaagagg aaaatgatgg agaaacacct
     3181 aaatcttcac atgaaaaatc agcgaattcg ggctctggtt caggcgacta caaagaccat
     3241 gacggtgatt ataaagatca tgacatcgac tacaaggatg acgatgacaa gtaatgattt
     3301 ctcgagagcg gccgctacgt aaattccgcc ccccccccta acgttactgg ccgaagccgc
     3361 ttggaataag gccggtgtgc gtttgtctat atgttatttt ccaccatatt gccgtctttt
     3421 ggcaatgtga gggcccggaa acctggccct gtcttcttga cgagcattcc taggggtctt
     3481 tcccctctcg ccaaaggaat gcaaggtctg ttgaatgtcg tgaaggaagc agttcctctg
     3541 gaagtttctt gaagacaaac aacgtctgta gcgacccttt gcaggcagcg gaacccccca
     3601 cctggcgaca ggtgcctctg cggccaaaag ccacgtgtat aagatacacc tgcaaaggcg
     3661 gcacaacccc agtgccacgt tgtgagttgg atagttgtgg aaagagtcaa atggctctcc
     3721 tcaagcgtat tcaacaaggg gctgaaggat gcccagaagg taccccattg tatgggatct
     3781 gatctggggc ctcggtgcac atgctttaca tgtgtttagt cgaggttaaa aaaacgtcta
     3841 ggccccccga accacgggga cgtggttttc ctttgaaaaa cacgatgata atatggccac
     3901 aaccgtcgac atgattgaac aagatggatt gcacgcaggt tctccggccg cttgggtgga
     3961 gaggctattc ggctatgact gggcacaaca gacaatcggc tgctctgatg ccgccgtgtt
     4021 ccggctgtca gcgcaggggc gcccggttct ttttgtcaag accgacctgt ccggtgccct
     4081 gaatgaactg caggacgagg cagcgcggct atcgtggctg gccacgacgg gcgttccttg
     4141 cgcagctgtg ctcgacgttg tcactgaagc gggaagggac tggctgctat tgggcgaagt
     4201 gccggggcag gatctcctgt catctcacct tgctcctgcc gagaaagtat ccatcatggc
     4261 tgatgcaatg cggcggctgc atacgcttga tccggctacc tgcccattcg accaccaagc
     4321 gaaacatcgc atcgagcgag cacgtactcg gatggaagcc ggtcttgtcg atcaggatga
     4381 tctggacgaa gagcatcagg ggctcgcgcc agccgaactg ttcgccaggc tcaaggcgcg
     4441 catgcccgac ggcgaggatc tcgtcgtgac ccatggcgat gcctgcttgc cgaatatcat
     4501 ggtggaaaat ggccgctttt ctggattcat cgactgtggc cggctgggtg tggcggaccg
     4561 ctatcaggac atagcgttgg ctacccgtga tattgctgaa gagcttggcg gcgaatgggc
     4621 tgaccgcttc ctcgtgcttt acggtatcgc cgctcccgat tcgcagcgca tcgccttcta
     4681 tcgccttctt gacgagttct tctgagtcga ccgcccgccc cacgacccgc agcgcccgac
     4741 cgaaaggagc gcacgacccc atggctcgac gataaaataa aagattttat ttagtctcca
     4801 gaaaaagggg ggaatgaaag accccacctg taggtttggc aagctagctt aagtaacgcc
     4861 attttgcaag gcatggaaaa atacataact gagaatagag aagttcagat caaggtcagg
     4921 aacagatgga acagctgaat atgggccaaa caggatatct gtggtaagca gttcctgccc
     4981 cggctcaggg ccaagaacag atggaacagc tgaatatggg ccaaacagga tatctgtggt
     5041 aagcagttcc tgccccggct cagggccaag aacagatggt ccccagatgc ggtccagccc
     5101 tcagcagttt ctagagaacc atcagatgtt tccagggtgc cccaaggacc tgaaatgacc
     5161 ctgtgcctta tttgaactaa ccaatcagtt cgcttctcgc ttctgttcgc gcgcttctgc
     5221 tccccgagct caataaaaga gcccacaacc cctcactcgg ggcgccagtc ctccgattga
     5281 ctgagtcgcc cgggtacccg tgtatccaat aaaccctctt gcagttgcat ccgacttgtg
     5341 gtctcgctgt tccttgggag ggtctcctct gagtgattga ctacccgtca gcgggggtct
     5401 ttcacatgca gcatgtatca aaattaattt ggtttttttt cttaagtatt tacattaaat
     5461 ggccatagtt gcattaatga atcggccaac gcgcggggag aggcggtttg cgtattgggc
     5521 gctcttccgc ttcctcgctc actgactcgc tgcgctcggt cgttcggctg cggcgagcgg
     5581 tatcagctca ctcaaaggcg gtaatacggt tatccacaga atcaggggat aacgcaggaa
     5641 agaacatgtg agcaaaaggc cagcaaaagg ccaggaaccg taaaaaggcc gcgttgctgg
     5701 cgtttttcca taggctccgc ccccctgacg agcatcacaa aaatcgacgc tcaagtcaga
     5761 ggtggcgaaa cccgacagga ctataaagat accaggcgtt tccccctgga agctccctcg
     5821 tgcgctctcc tgttccgacc ctgccgctta ccggatacct gtccgccttt ctcccttcgg
     5881 gaagcgtggc gctttctcat agctcacgct gtaggtatct cagttcggtg taggtcgttc
     5941 gctccaagct gggctgtgtg cacgaacccc ccgttcagcc cgaccgctgc gccttatccg
     6001 gtaactatcg tcttgagtcc aacccggtaa gacacgactt atcgccactg gcagcagcca
     6061 ctggtaacag gattagcaga gcgaggtatg taggcggtgc tacagagttc ttgaagtggt
     6121 ggcctaacta cggctacact agaagaacag tatttggtat ctgcgctctg ctgaagccag
     6181 ttaccttcgg aaaaagagtt ggtagctctt gatccggcaa acaaaccacc gctggtagcg
     6241 gtggtttttt tgtttgcaag cagcagatta cgcgcagaaa aaaaggatct caagaagatc
     6301 ctttgatctt ttctacgggg tctgacgctc agtggaacga aaactcacgt taagggattt
     6361 tggtcatgag attatcaaaa aggatcttca cctagatcct tttgcggccg gccgcaaatc
     6421 aatctaaagt atatatgagt aaacttggtc tgacagttac caatgcttaa tcagtgaggc
     6481 acctatctca gcgatctgtc tatttcgttc atccatagtt gcctgactcc ccgtcgtgta
     6541 gataactacg atacgggagg gcttaccatc tggccccagt gctgcaatga taccgcgaga
     6601 cccacgctca ccggctccag atttatcagc aataaaccag ccagccggaa gggccgagcg
     6661 cagaagtggt cctgcaactt tatccgcctc catccagtct attaattgtt gccgggaagc
     6721 tagagtaagt agttcgccag ttaatagttt gcgcaacgtt gttgccattg ctacaggcat
     6781 cgtggtgtca cgctcgtcgt ttggtatggc ttcattcagc tccggttccc aacgatcaag
     6841 gcgagttaca tgatccccca tgttgtgcaa aaaagcggtt agctccttcg gtcctccgat
     6901 cgttgtcaga agtaagttgg ccgcagtgtt atcactcatg gttatggcag cactgcataa
     6961 ttctcttact gtcatgccat ccgtaagatg cttttctgtg actggtgagt actcaaccaa
     7021 gtcattctga gaatagtgta tgcggcgacc gagttgctct tgcccggcgt caacacggga
     7081 taataccgcg ccacatagca gaactttaaa agtgctcatc attggaaaac gttcttcggg
     7141 gcgaaaactc tcaaggatct taccgctgtt gagatccagt tcgatgtaac ccactcgtgc
     7201 acccaactga tcttcagcat cttttacttt caccagcgtt tctgggtgag caaaaacagg
     7261 aaggcaaaat gccgcaaaaa agggaataag ggcgacacgg aaatgttgaa tactcatact
     7321 cttccttttt caatattatt gaagcattta tcagggttat tgtctcatga gcggatacat
     7381 atttgaatgt atttagaaaa ataaacaaat aggggttccg cgcacatttc cccgaaaagt
     7441 gccacctgac gtctaagaaa ccattattat catgacatta acctataaaa ataggcgtat
     7501 cacgaggccc tttcgtcttc actataggag cttggcccat tgcatacgtt gtatccatat
     7561 cataatatgt acatttatat tggctcatgt ccaacattac cgccatgtt
//
